Addgene plasmid #45631: pCRII-Topo Nnmt in situ probe
Depositing lab: Jeffrey Macklis. Depositing organization: Harvard University. Publication: Novel subtype-specific genes identify distinct subpopulations of callosal projection neurons. Molyneaux BJ, Arlotta P, Fame RM, MacDonald JL, MacQuarrie KL, Macklis JD. J Neurosci. 2009 Sep 30;29(39):12343-54. doi: 10.1523/JNEUROSCI.6108-08.2009. PubMed 19793993.
Backbone
  Vector backbone: pCRII-Topo
  Backbone manufacturer: Invitrogen
  Backbone size w/o insert (bp): 4000
  Total vector size (bp): 4400
  Vector type: in situ
Growth in bacteria
  Bacterial resistance: Ampicillin, 100 μg/mL
  Growth temperature: 37°C
  Growth strain: DH5alpha
  Copy number: Unknown
Gene/Insert
  Gene/Insert name: Nnmt in situ probe (alt names: Nnmt; nicotinamide N-methyltransferase)
  Species: M. musculus (mouse)
  Insert size (bp): 455
  Mutation: fragment contains bp# 454-908 of NM_010924.2
  GenBank ID: NM_010924
  Entrez Gene: Nnmt
  Cloning method: TOPO Cloning
  Sequencing primers: 5′ M13 Rev, Sp6; 3′ T7, M13 Forward
Terms and licenses: Academic/Nonprofit Terms; Industry Terms: Not Available to Industry
Depositor comments: The Nnmt fragment was amplified by RT-PCR using the following primer pair: CCTATGTGTGTGATCTTGAAGG AGATCTGCCTGGCTTTCG For in vitro transcription, use the HindIII restriction digest and T7 promoter for sense probe generation and the NotI restriction digest and Sp6 promoter for antisense probe generation. Please note that Addgene's sequencing results match bp# 454-908 of NM_010924.2 (and contain a single nucleotide mismatch at bp#816), not bp# 529-983 as indicated on plasmid map. The plasmid functions as described in the associated publication.
How to cite: pCRII-Topo Nnmt in situ probe was a gift from Jeffrey Macklis (Addgene plasmid # 45631 ; http://n2t.net/addgene:45631 ; RRID:Addgene_45631)
