[The description below was written by a language model from this plasmid's Addgene catalogue record.]
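Description:
pCRII-Topo Nnmt in situ probe is a riboprobe template plasmid built on the commercial pCRII-Topo TOPO-cloning backbone (about 4.0 kb; roughly 4.4 kb in total with the insert). It is propagated in standard E. coli cloning strains under ampicillin selection. The record lists its copy number as unknown and includes no feature table, so the origin of replication and any other backbone elements are not documented here.

The insert is a 455 bp fragment of mouse Nnmt (nicotinamide N-methyltransferase) cDNA, amplified by RT-PCR and inserted by TOPO cloning. It is a partial transcript fragment intended as a hybridization template, not an expression cassette for the protein. The cloning site is flanked by opposing Sp6 and T7 phage promoters, along with M13 forward and reverse priming sites used for sequencing, so either strand can be produced by run-off in vitro transcription. According to the depositor, linearizing with HindIII and transcribing from T7 gives the sense (control) probe, while linearizing with NotI and transcribing from Sp6 gives the antisense probe that detects Nnmt mRNA.

The repository's sequencing places the fragment at positions 454–908 of the reference transcript, with a single nucleotide mismatch, rather than at the coordinates shown on the depositor's plasmid map. The plasmid is nonetheless reported to work as published. It was used for in situ hybridization in a study identifying subtype-specific genes that mark distinct subpopulations of callosal projection neurons in mouse cortex.
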