>Addgene plasmid #45631 | pCRII-Topo Nnmt in situ probe | addgene partial sequence | sequence record 64769 | M13pUC-rev 5'-AGCGGATAACAATTTCACACAGG-3'
AGCTATTTAGGTGACACTATAGAATACTCAAGCTATGCATCAAGCTTGGTACCGAGCTCGGATCCACTAG
TAACGGCCGCCAGTGTGCTGGAATTCGCCCTTAGATCTGCCTGGCTTTCGCCCCACTAGGGAGAAGAGTC
CTTCATTATTGGATGTGGTAGAAGAGTAATTTTGAGAAATCACCTCAAACTGCTTAATGGTGTAACCGGC
CTCTTCCACAGCATCTCGAACAGTCTCCCATCCCAGGGGAAGGCTGGAAAACTTCTGCTCCCCAATCATG
TAGTAGCTACTCTTCAGGGCATCTACCATCACCAGGAAGCCTCCTGGCTTGAGCAGACTGCCCAGGTTCC
TGAGGGCAGTGCGATAGGCCGGGAGGTCAGGGCAGGCAGCATCCAGGCACAGCGTGCTGAGCAAGCAGTC
AGCAGGAGGCAGAGAGACCCCACCCAGAGGCTGGCTCTGGGTCACATCACACTTTAGTACCTGCTTGATT
GCACGCCTCAACTTCTCCTCCTTCTCAGGTCCCTTCATTCTGTTGCCTTCAAGATCACACACATAGGAAG
GGCGAATTCTGCAGATATCCATCACACTGGCGGCCGCTCGAGCATGCATCTAGAGGGCCCAATTCGCCCT
ATAGTGAGTCGTATTACAATTCACTGGCCGTCGTTTTACAACGTCGTGACTGGGAAAACCCTGGCGTTAC
CCAACTTAATCGCCTTGCAGCACATCCCCCTTTCGCCAGCTGGCGTAATAGCGAAGAGGCCCGCACCGAT
CGCCCTTCCCAACAGTTGCGCAGCCTGAATGGCGAATGG
[100 nt withheld, positions 810-909]
TCTTCCCTTCC
